>Addgene plasmid #121899 | PCRII apoBb.2 | addgene full sequence | sequence record 243560 | Addgene NGS Result
CAGGAAACAGCTATGACCATGATTACGCCAAGCTATTTAGGTGACACTATAGAATACTCAAGCTATGCAT
CAAGCTTGGTACCGAGCTCGGATCCACTAGTAACGGCCGCCAGTGTGCTGGAATTCGGCTTTCCATGCCA
ATCTCAATCAAGTCCATATCAAGTCCGAAAGCATTCAAGGTCATCTCCAGCATGACTTCCCTTGGCAGAT
TGTTGGGTGATTCAAAGATGAAATTTCCCTCCAAAGATCCAAGTCTATAGTGTCTGGAAAACTGAGTGGA
CTCCATTGCCATTTCAATATCATTGCCCTGAAAGGCATTTTGAATATTCTGCCTCAAATTCAGGGTCTCT
GGCGCTGTAGAGGCCATGATGCTGCTGATATGAGAGATAATAAAGCTCTTGGCCTCATGGTTTTTCTCAA
TTTCGAGAGCCGCTGCCAACTGAGCAAGTTCAGCAGGCGTAGGGTTCTTCATCAAGATGAGGTAAGCAGC
GACACGCTTCGGTACTGATGCGACTTTGTCCAGGACGGTGTGCATGAGCACTTCTCTTCCCTCCTCAGGT
ACAGGGAACTGTCTGTAGACCTGTATGGCAGCCTGTTGGACTAAGCCGAATTCTGCAGATATCCATCACA
CTGGCGGCCGCTCGAGCATGCATCTAGAGGGCCCAATTCGCCCTATAGTGAGTCGTATTACAATTCACTG
GCCGTCGTTTTACAACGTCGTGACTGGGAAAACCCTGGCGTTACCCAACTTAATCGCCTTGCAGCACATC
CCCCTTTCGCCAGCTGGCGTAATAGCGAAGAGGCCCGCACCGATCGCCCTTCCCAACAGTTGCGCAGCCT
GAATGGCGAATGG
[124 nt withheld, positions 854-977]
C
[91 nt withheld, positions 979-1069]
A
[49 nt withheld, positions 1071-1119]
CCTTTGACGTTGGAGTCCACGTTCTTT
[37 nt withheld, positions 1147-1183]
ACCCTATCTCGGTCTATTCTTTTGATTTATAAGGGATTTTGCCGATTTCGGCCTATTGGTTAAAAAATGA
GCTGATTTAACAAAAATTTAACGCGAATTTTAACAAAATTCAGGGCGCAAGGGCTGCTAAAGGAAGCGGA
ACACGTAGAAAGCCAGTCCGCAGAAACGGTGCTGACCCCGGATGAATGTCAGCTACTGGGCTATCTGGAC
AAGGGAAAACGCAAGCGCAAAGAGAAAGCAGGTAGCTTGCAGTGGGCTTACATGGCGATAGCTAGACTGG
GCGGTTTTATGGACAGCAAGCGAACCGGAATTGCCAGCTGGGGCGCCCTCTGGTAAGGTTGGGAAGCCCT
GCAAAGTAAACTGGATGGCTTTCTTGCCGCCAAGGATCTGATGGCGCAGGGGATCAAGATCTGATCAAGA
GACAGGATGAGGATCGTTTCGCATGATTGAACAAGATGGATTGCACGCAGGTTCTCCGGCCGCTTGGGTG
GAGAGGCTATTCGGCTATGACTGGGCACAACAGACAATCGGCTGCTCTGATGCCGCCGTGTTCCGGCTGT
CAGCGCAGGGGCGCCCGGTTCTTTTTGTCAAGACCGACCTGTCCGGTGCCCTGAATGAACTGCAGGACGA
GGCAGCGCGGCTATCGTGGCTGGCCACGACGGGCGTTCCTTGCGCAGCTGTGCTCGACGTTGTCACTGAA
GCGGGAAGGGACTGGCTGCTATTGGGCGAAGTGCCGGGGCAGGATCTCCTGTCATCCCACCTTGCTCCTG
CCGAGAAAGTATCCATCATGGCTGATGCAATGCGGCGGCTGCATACGCTTGATCCGGCTACCTGCCCATT
CGACCACCAAGCGAAACATCGCATCGAGCGAGCACGTACTCGGATGGAAGCCGGTCTTGTCGATCAGGAT
GATCTGGACGAAGAGCATCAGGGGCTCGCGCCAGCCGAACTGTTCGCCAGGCTCAAGGCGCGCATGCCCG
ACGGCGAGGATCTCGTCGTGACCCATGGCGATGCCTGCTTGCCGAATATCATGGTGGAAAATGGCCGCTT
TTCTGGATTCATCGACTGTGGCCGGCTGGGTGTGGCGGACCGCTATCAGGACATAGCGTTGGCTACCCGT
GATATTGCTGAAGAGCTTGGCGGCGAATGGGCTGACCGCTTCCTCGTGCTTTACGGTATCGCCGCTCCCG
ATTCGCAGCGCATCGCCTTCTATCGCCTTCTTGACGAGTTCTTCTGAATTGAAAAAGGAAGAGTATGAGT
ATTCAACATTTCCGTGTCGCCCTTATTCCCTTTTTTGCGGCATTTTGCCTTCCTGTTTTTGCTCACCCAG
AAACGCTGGTGAAAGTAAAAGATGCTGAAGATCAGTTGGGTGCACGAGTGGGTTACATCGAACTGGATCT
CAACAGCGGTAAGATCCTTGAGAGTTTTCGCCCCGAAGAACGTTTTCCAATGATGAGCACTTTTAAAGTT
CTGCTATGTGGCGCGGTATTATCCCGTATTGACGCCGGGCAAGAGCAACTCGGTCGCCGCATACACTATT
CTCAGAATGACTTGGTTGAGTACTCACCAGTCACAGAAAAGCATCTTACGGATGGCATGACAGTAAGAGA
ATTATGCAGTGCTGCCATAACCATGAGTGATAACACTGCGGCCAACTTACTTCTGACAACGATCGGAGGA
CCGAAGGAGCTAACCGCTTTTTTGCACAACATGGGGGATCATGTAACTCGCCTTGATCGTTGGGAACCGG
AGCTGAATGAAGCCATACCAAACGACGAGCGTGACACCACGATGCCTGTAGCAATGGCAACAACGTTGCG
CAAACTATTAACTGGCGAACTACTTACTCTAGCTTCCCGGCAACAATTAATAGACTGGATGGAGGCGGAT
AAAGTTGCAGGACCACTTCTGCGCTCGGCCCTTCCGGCTGGCTGGTTTATTGCTGATAAATCTGGAGCCG
GTGAGCGTGGGTCTCGCGGTATCATTGCAGCACTGGGGCCAGATGGTAAGCCCTCCCGTATCGTAGTTAT
CTACACGACGGGGAGTCAGGCAACTATGGATGAACGAAATAGACAGATCGCTGAGATAGGTGCCTCACTG
ATTAAGCATTGGTAACTGTCAGACCAAGTTTACTCATATATACTTTAGATTGATTTAAAACTTCATTTTT
AATTTAAAAGGATCTAGGTGAAGATCCTTTTTGATAATCTCATGACCAAAATCCCTTAACGTGAGTTTTC
GTTCCACTGAGCGTCAGACCCCGTAGAAAAGATCAAAGGATCTTCTTGAGATCCTTTTTTTCTGCGCGTA
ATCTGCTGCTTGCAAACAAAAAAACCACCGCTACCAGCGGTGGTTTGTTTGCCGGATCAAGAGCTACCAA
CTCTTTTTCCGAAGGTAACTGGCTTCAGCAGAGCGCAGATACCAAATACTGTTCTTCTAGTGTAGCCGTA
GTTAGGCCACCACTTCAAGAACTCTGTAGCACCGCCTACATACCTCGCTCTGCTAATCCTGTTACCAGTG
GCTGCTGCCAGTGGCGATAAGTCGTGTCTTACCGGGTTGGACTCAAGACGATAGTTACCGGATAAGGCGC
AGCGGTCGGGCTGAACGGGGGGTTCGTGCACACAGCCCAGCTTGGAGCGAACGACCTACACCGAACTGAG
ATACCTACAGCGTGAGCTATGAGAAAGCGCCACGCTTCCCGAAGGGAGAAAGGCGGACAGGTATCCGGTA
AGCGGCAGGGTCGGAACAGGAGAGCGCACGAGGGAGCTTCCAGGGGGAAACGCCTGGTATCTTTATAGTC
CTGTCGGGTTTCGCCACCTCTGACTTGAGCGTCGATTTTTGTGATGCTCGTCAGGGGGGCGGAGCCTATG
GAAAAACGCCAGCAACGCGGCCTTTTTACGGTTCCTGGCCTTTTGCTGGCCTTTTGCTCACATGTTCTTT
CCTGCGTTATCCCCTGATTCTGTGGATAACCGTATTACCGCCTTTGAGTGAGCTGATACCGCTCGCCGCA
GCCGAACGACCGAGCGCAGCGAGTCAGTGAGCGAGGAAGCGGAAGAGCGCCCAATACGCAAACCGCCTCT
CCCCGCGCGTTGGCCGATTCATTAATGCAGCTGGCACGACAGGTTTCCCGACTGGAAAGCGGGCAGTGAG
CGCAACGCAATTAATGTGAGTTAGCTCACTCATTAGGCACCCCAGGCTTTACACTTTATGCTTCCGGCTC
GTATGTTGTGTGGAATTGTGAGCGGATAACAATTTCACA
Features (pLannotate 1.2.2; 13 found; start..end, strand, type, name):
     35..53      +  promoter       SP6 promoter: promoter for bacteriophage SP6 RNA polymerase
    672..690     -  promoter       T7 promoter: promoter for bacteriophage T7 RNA polymerase
    693..850     +  CDS            lacZα (fragment): LacZα fragment of β-galactosidase; lacZ fragment
    854..1282    +  rep_origin     f1 ori (sequence partly withheld): f1 bacteriophage origin of replication; arrow indicates direction of (+) strand synthesis
   1295..1594    +  CDS            tnpA (fragment): TN5P_ECOLX - Also known as tnp. Experimental evidence at protein level: Swiss-Prot protein existence level 1. Mediates transposition of transposon Tn5 by a 'cut and paste' mechanism. First, the monomeric transposase binds the 19 bp inverted DNA repeats flanking the transposon. Then, dimerization of the DNA- bound transposase creates a synaptic DNA complex. After nicking of the first DNA strand, excision of the transposon proceeds through a series of intermediates. The transposase then mediates the insertion of the transposon at a new site by strand transfer. The activity of the wild- type tran
   1626..2417    +  CDS            neo: KKA2_KLEPN - Also known as kan, nptII. Experimental evidence at protein level: Swiss-Prot protein existence level 1. Resistance to kanamycin, neomycin, paromomycin, ribostamycin, butirosin and gentamicin B. From Klebsiella pneumoniae.
   2421..2437    +  promoter       AmpR promoter (fragment): bla
   2438..3298    +  CDS            AmpR: β-lactamase; bla; confers resistance to ampicillin, carbenicillin, and related antibiotics
   3469..4057    +  rep_origin     ori: high-copy-number ColE1/pMB1/pBR322/pUC origin of replication
   4240..4332    +  CDS            lacI (fragment): lac repressor; lacI; The lac repressor binds to the lac operator to inhibit transcription in E. coli. This inhibition can be relieved by adding lactose or isopropyl-β-D-thiogalactopyranoside (IPTG).
   4345..4366    +  protein_bind   CAP binding site: CAP binding activates transcription in the presence of cAMP. E. coli catabolite activator protein
   4381..4411    +  promoter       lac promoter: promoter for the E. coli lac operon
   4419..4435    +  protein_bind   lac operator: The lac repressor binds to the lac operator to inhibit transcription in E. coli. This inhibition can be relieved by adding lactose or isopropyl-β-D-thiogalactopyranoside (IPTG). lac repressor encoded by lacI
