[The description below was written by a language model from this plasmid's Addgene catalogue record and pLannotate feature annotations shown in this document.]
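Description:
PCRII apoBb.2 is a small bacterial cloning plasmid (about 4.4 kb) built on the pCRII TOPO vector and used as a template for making in situ hybridization riboprobes against zebrafish apoBb.2, one of the apolipoprotein B paralogues in Danio rerio. A 471 bp fragment of the apobb.2 gene was inserted by TOPO cloning. The record lists the vector type as unspecified, but its features mark it as an E. coli cloning and in vitro transcription vector, with no elements for expression in eukaryotic cells.

The feature table does not annotate the insert itself, but the unannotated interval between the SP6 promoter and the oppositely oriented T7 promoter corresponds to the cloning site where the fragment sits. Because the two phage promoters converge on the insert, linearizing the plasmid on one side or the other and transcribing with the matching polymerase gives either the antisense probe or the sense control. The record does not state the insert's orientation, so it is not clear which polymerase yields antisense RNA. The cloning site lies within the lacZα region downstream of the lac promoter, operator and CAP binding site, the arrangement normally used for blue/white screening of recombinants; only a lacZα fragment is annotated.

Propagation relies on a high-copy ColE1/pUC-type origin, and an f1 origin allows single-stranded DNA production. Selection can use either ampicillin (β-lactamase) or kanamycin (the Tn5-derived neo/nptII gene, which is preceded by a residual fragment of the Tn5 transposase sequence). The plasmid was deposited in connection with a survey of apolipoprotein gene expression in zebrafish.
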