Addgene plasmid #121899: PCRII apoBb.2
Purpose: Plasmid for making zebrafish apoBb.2 in situ probe
Depositing lab: Steven Farber. Depositing organization: Carnegie Institution for Science. Publication: Zebrafish as a model for apolipoprotein biology: comprehensive expression analysis and a role for ApoA-IV in regulating food intake. Otis JP, Zeituni EM, Thierer JH, Anderson JL, Brown AC, Boehm ED, Cerchione DM, Ceasrine AM, Avraham-Davidi I, Tempelhof H, Yaniv K, Farber SA. Dis Model Mech. 2015 Mar;8(3):295-309. doi: 10.1242/dmm.018754. Epub 2015 Jan 29. PubMed 25633982.
Backbone
  Vector backbone: pCRII
  Backbone size w/o insert (bp): 3931
  Total vector size (bp): 4442
  Vector type: Unspecified
Growth in bacteria
  Bacterial resistance: Ampicillin and Kanamycin, 100 & 50 μg/mL
  Growth temperature: 37°C
  Growth strain: DH5alpha
  Copy number: Unknown
Gene/Insert
  Gene/Insert name: ApoBb.2
  Species: D. rerio (zebrafish)
  Insert size (bp): 471
  Entrez Gene: apobb.2 (a.k.a. si:dkeyp-88f5.1)
  Cloning method: TOPO Cloning
  Sequencing primers: 5′ AGT CCA ACA GGC TGC CAT AC; 3′ TCC ATG CCA ATC TCA ATC AAG TC
Terms and licenses: Academic/Nonprofit Terms; Industry Terms: Not Available to Industry
How to cite: PCRII apoBb.2 was a gift from Steven Farber (Addgene plasmid # 121899 ; http://n2t.net/addgene:121899 ; RRID:Addgene_121899)
